Addgene plasmid #198238: pCW57.1-3xFLAG-NLS-GFP
Purpose: Lentivector with tet-inducible 3xFLAG-NLS-GFP
Depositing lab: Stephen Tapscott. Depositing organization: Fred Hutchinson Cancer Center. Publication: Human DUX4 and porcine DUXC activate similar early embryonic programs in pig muscle cells: implications for preclinical models of FSHD. Nip Y, Bennett SR, Smith AA, Jones TI, Jones PL, Tapscott SJ. Hum Mol Genet. 2023 Feb 2:ddad021. doi: 10.1093/hmg/ddad021. PubMed 36728804.
Backbone
  Vector backbone: pCW57.1
  Backbone size w/o insert (bp): 9354
  Total vector size (bp): 8744
  Vector type: Mammalian Expression, Lentiviral
  Selectable markers: Puromycin
Growth in bacteria
  Bacterial resistance: Ampicillin, 100 μg/mL
  Growth temperature: 37°C
  Growth strain: NEB Stable
  Growth instructions: We used Stbl3 cells (recombination deficient)
  Copy number: High Copy
Gene/Insert
  Gene/Insert name: 3xFLAG-NLS-GFP
  Insert size (bp): 828
  Promoter: TRE
  Tag / fusion protein: 3xFLAG (N terminal on insert)
  Cloning method: Gateway Cloning
  Sequencing primers: 5′ aggtaggcgtgtacggtgg
Terms and licenses: Academic/Nonprofit Terms; Industry Terms: Not Available to Industry
How to cite: pCW57.1-3xFLAG-NLS-GFP was a gift from Stephen Tapscott (Addgene plasmid # 198238 ; http://n2t.net/addgene:198238 ; RRID:Addgene_198238)
