[The description below was written by a language model from this plasmid's Addgene catalogue record and pLannotate feature annotations shown in this document.]
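Description:
pCW57.1-3xFLAG-NLS-GFP is a third-generation-style, self-inactivating HIV-1 lentiviral vector for doxycycline-inducible expression of a nuclear-targeted, epitope-tagged GFP in mammalian cells. It is built on the all-in-one Tet-On backbone pCW57.1 and was made by Gateway recombination. This explains the residual att site annotated downstream of the insert, and it explains why the final plasmid (about 8.7 kb) is smaller than the empty destination vector, whose Gateway cassette was replaced. In bacteria it is maintained through a high-copy ColE1/pUC-type origin and ampicillin resistance, and the record notes the use of recombination-deficient strains, as is usual for LTR-containing plasmids.

The viral genome is transcribed from an RSV promoter fused to a truncated 5' LTR. It carries the Ψ packaging signal, RRE and cPPT/CTS, and ends in a ΔU3 3' LTR followed by an SV40 polyadenylation signal, so packaging functions must be supplied in trans. Within the provirus, a tight TRE promoter (seven tet operators plus a minimal CMV promoter) drives an 828 bp open reading frame made up of an N-terminal 3xFLAG tag, the SV40 large T antigen NLS and EGFP. A second, constitutive cassette uses the human PGK promoter to express puromycin N-acetyltransferase followed by a reverse tetracycline transactivator of the rtTA3 type. This provides both selection of transduced cells and the doxycycline-dependent activator for the TRE. A WPRE lies upstream of the 3' LTR to enhance transcript expression.

The construct allows stable puromycin-selected cell lines in which nuclear FLAG-tagged GFP is switched on by doxycycline. The associated study concerns DUX4 and DUXC transcription factors in muscle cells, so a role as a control is plausible, but the record does not state this.
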