Features (pLannotate 1.2.2; 32 found; start..end, strand, type, name):
    750..842     +  CDS            lacI (fragment): lac repressor; lacI; The lac repressor binds to the lac operator to inhibit transcription in E. coli. This inhibition can be relieved by adding lactose or isopropyl-β-D-thiogalactopyranoside (IPTG).
    855..876     +  protein_bind   CAP binding site: CAP binding activates transcription in the presence of cAMP. E. coli catabolite activator protein
    891..921     +  promoter       lac promoter: promoter for the E. coli lac operon
    929..945     +  protein_bind   lac operator: The lac repressor binds to the lac operator to inhibit transcription in E. coli. This inhibition can be relieved by adding lactose or isopropyl-β-D-thiogalactopyranoside (IPTG). lac repressor encoded by lacI
    990..1008    +  promoter       T3 promoter: promoter for bacteriophage T3 RNA polymerase
   1036..1262    +  promoter       RSV promoter: Rous sarcoma virus enhancer/promoter
   1263..1443    +  LTR            5' LTR (truncated): truncated 5' long terminal repeat (LTR) from HIV-1
   1490..1615    +  misc_feature   HIV-1 Ψ: packaging signal of human immunodeficiency virus type 1
   1599..1962    +  CDS            HIV-1 gag (fragment): gag protein from human immunodeficiency virus 1; gag
   2108..2341    +  misc_feature   RRE: The Rev response element (RRE) of HIV-1 allows for Rev-dependent mRNA export from the nucleus to the cytoplasm.
   2718..2742    +  CDS            Rev (fragment): human immunodeficiency virus 1 (HIV-1) Rev protein; rev; enhances nuclear export of unspliced and incompletely spliced viral mRNAs
   2783..2900    +  misc_feature   cPPT/CTS: central polypurine tract and central termination sequence of HIV-1
   2954..3268    +  promoter       tight TRE promoter: Tet-responsive promoter PTight, consisting of seven tet operator sequences followed by the minimal CMV promoter
   3280..3309    +  misc_feature   MCS (fragment): pBluescript multiple cloning site
   3358..3423    +  CDS            3xFLAG: three tandem FLAG® epitope tags, followed by an enterokinase cleavage site
   3448..3468    +  CDS            SV40 NLS: nuclear localization signal of SV40 (simian virus 40) large T antigen
   3469..4185    +  CDS            EGFP: the original enhanced GFP (Yang et al., 1996) mammalian codon-optimized
   4225..4257    +  misc_feature   MCS (fragment): pBluescript multiple cloning site
   4259..4383    -  protein_bind   attR2: mutant version of attR; recombination site for the Gateway® LR reaction LR Clonase™
   4400..4418    +  CDS            9xHis (fragment): 9xHis affinity tag
   4428..4938    +  promoter       hPGK promoter: human phosphoglycerate kinase 1 promoter
   4948..5544    +  CDS            PuroR (fragment): puromycin N-acetyltransferase; pac from Streptomyces; confers resistance to puromycin
   5599..6296    +  CDS            rtTA3 (fragment): reverse tetracycline transactivator 3 activates expression from Tet-responsive promoters in the presence of doxycycline
   6226..6336    +  CDS            VP48: 3 tandem repeats of the minimal activation domain of herpes simplex virus VP16 (Cheng et al., 2013)
   6372..6920    +  misc_feature   WPRE (fragment): woodchuck hepatitis virus posttranscriptional regulatory element
   6946..7017    +  CDS            nef (fragment): NEF_HV1Z2 - Experimental evidence at protein level: Swiss-Prot protein existence level 1. Extracellular Nef protein targets CD4(+) T-lymphocytes for apoptosis by interacting with CXCR4 surface receptors. From Human immunodeficiency virus type 1 group M subtype D (isolate Z2/CDC-Z34) (HIV-1).
   7019..7252    +  LTR            3' LTR (ΔU3): self-inactivating 3' long terminal repeat (LTR) from HIV-1
   7324..7445    +  polyA_signal   SV40 poly(A) signal: SV40 polyadenylation signal
   7485..7620    +  rep_origin     SV40 ori: SV40 origin of replication
   7628..7691    +  promoter       AmpR promoter: bla
   7692..8552    +  CDS            AmpR: β-lactamase; bla; confers resistance to ampicillin, carbenicillin, and related antibiotics
   8723..567     +  rep_origin     ori (across the origin): high-copy-number ColE1/pMB1/pBR322/pUC origin of replication
>Addgene plasmid #198238 | pCW57.1-3xFLAG-NLS-GFP | addgene full sequence | sequence record 392780 | Addgene NGS Result
GTAATCTGCTGCTTGCAAACAAAAAAACCACCGCTACCAGCGGTGGTTTGTTTGCCGGATCAAGAGCTAC
CAACTCTTTTTCCGAAGGTAACTGGCTTCAGCAGAGCGCAGATACCAAATACTGTTCTTCTAGTGTAGCC
GTAGTTAGGCCACCACTTCAAGAACTCTGTAGCACCGCCTACATACCTCGCTCTGCTAATCCTGTTACCA
GTGGCTGCTGCCAGTGGCGATAAGTCGTGTCTTACCGGGTTGGACTCAAGACGATAGTTACCGGATAAGG
CGCAGCGGTCGGGCTGAACGGGGGGTTCGTGCACACAGCCCAGCTTGGAGCGAACGACCTACACCGAACT
GAGATACCTACAGCGTGAGCTATGAGAAAGCGCCACGCTTCCCGAAGGGAGAAAGGCGGACAGGTATCCG
GTAAGCGGCAGGGTCGGAACAGGAGAGCGCACGAGGGAGCTTCCAGGGGGAAACGCCTGGTATCTTTATA
GTCCTGTCGGGTTTCGCCACCTCTGACTTGAGCGTCGATTTTTGTGATGCTCGTCAGGGGGGCGGAGCCT
ATGGAAAAACGCCAGCAACGCGGCCTTTTTACGGTTCCTGGCCTTTTGCTGGCCTTTTGCTCACATGTTC
TTTCCTGCGTTATCCCCTGATTCTGTGGATAACCGTATTACCGCCTTTGAGTGAGCTGATACCGCTCGCC
GCAGCCGAACGACCGAGCGCAGCGAGTCAGTGAGCGAGGAAGCGGAAGAGCGCCCAATACGCAAACCGCC
TCTCCCCGCGCGTTGGCCGATTCATTAATGCAGCTGGCACGACAGGTTTCCCGACTGGAAAGCGGGCAGT
GAGCGCAACGCAATTAATGTGAGTTAGCTCACTCATTAGGCACCCCAGGCTTTACACTTTATGCTTCCGG
CTCGTATGTTGTGTGGAATTGTGAGCGGATAACAATTTCACACAGGAAACAGCTATGACCATGATTACGC
CAAGCGCGCAATTAACCCTCACTAAAGGGAACAAAAGCTGGAGCTGCAAGCTTAATGTAGTCTTATGCAA
TACTCTTGTAGTCTTGCAACATGGTAACGATGAGTTAGCAACATGCCTTACAAGGAGAGAAAAAGCACCG
TGCATGCCGATTGGTGGAAGTAAGGTGGTACGATCGTGCCTTATTAGGAAGGCAACAGACGGGTCTGACA
TGGATTGGACGAACCACTGAATTGCCGCATTGCAGAGATATTGTATTTAAGTGCCTAGCTCGATACATAA
ACGGGTCTCTCTGGTTAGACCAGATCTGAGCCTGGGAGCTCTCTGGCTAACTAGGGAACCCACTGCTTAA
GCCTCAATAAAGCTTGCCTTGAGTGCTTCAAGTAGTGTGTGCCCGTCTGTTGTGTGACTCTGGTAACTAG
AGATCCCTCAGACCCTTTTAGTCAGTGTGGAAAATCTCTAGCAGTGGCGCCCGAACAGGGACTTGAAAGC
GAAAGGGAAACCAGAGGAGCTCTCTCGACGCAGGACTCGGCTTGCTGAAGCGCGCACGGCAAGAGGCGAG
GGGCGGCGACTGGTGAGTACGCCAAAAATTTTGACTAGCGGAGGCTAGAAGGAGAGAGATGGGTGCGAGA
GCGTCAGTATTAAGCGGGGGAGAATTAGATCGCGATGGGAAAAAATTCGGTTAAGGCCAGGGGGAAAGAA
AAAATATAAATTAAAACATATAGTATGGGCAAGCAGGGAGCTAGAACGATTCGCAGTTAATCCTGGCCTG
TTAGAAACATCAGAAGGCTGTAGACAAATACTGGGACAGCTACAACCATCCCTTCAGACAGGATCAGAAG
AACTTAGATCATTATATAATACAGTAGCAACCCTCTATTGTGTGCATCAAAGGATAGAGATAAAAGACAC
CAAGGAAGCTTTAGACAAGATAGAGGAAGAGCAAAACAAAAGTAAGACCACCGCACAGCAAGCGGCCGCT
GATCTTCAGACCTGGAGGAGGAGATATGAGGGACAATTGGAGAAGTGAATTATATAAATATAAAGTAGTA
AAAATTGAACCATTAGGAGTAGCACCCACCAAGGCAAAGAGAAGAGTGGTGCAGAGAGAAAAAAGAGCAG
TGGGAATAGGAGCTTTGTTCCTTGGGTTCTTGGGAGCAGCAGGAAGCACTATGGGCGCAGCGTCAATGAC
GCTGACGGTACAGGCCAGACAATTATTGTCTGGTATAGTGCAGCAGCAGAACAATTTGCTGAGGGCTATT
GAGGCGCAACAGCATCTGTTGCAACTCACAGTCTGGGGCATCAAGCAGCTCCAGGCAAGAATCCTGGCTG
TGGAAAGATACCTAAAGGATCAACAGCTCCTGGGGATTTGGGGTTGCTCTGGAAAACTCATTTGCACCAC
TGCTGTGCCTTGGAATGCTAGTTGGAGTAATAAATCTCTGGAACAGATTTGGAATCACACGACCTGGATG
GAGTGGGACAGAGAAATTAACAATTACACAAGCTTAATACACTCCTTAATTGAAGAATCGCAAAACCAGC
AAGAAAAGAATGAACAAGAATTATTGGAATTAGATAAATGGGCAAGTTTGTGGAATTGGTTTAACATAAC
AAATTGGCTGTGGTATATAAAATTATTCATAATGATAGTAGGAGGCTTGGTAGGTTTAAGAATAGTTTTT
GCTGTACTTTCTATAGTGAATAGAGTTAGGCAGGGATATTCACCATTATCGTTTCAGACCCACCTCCCAA
CCCCGAGGGGACAATTCTCGACCTCGAGACAAATGGCAGTATTCATCCACAATTTTAAAAGAAAAGGGGG
GATTGGGGGGTACAGTGCAGGGGAAAGAATAGTAGACATAATAGCAACAGACATACAAACTAAAGAATTA
CAAAAACAAATTACAAAAATTCAAAATTTTCGGGTTTATTACAGGGACAGCAGAGATCCACTTTGGCCGC
GAATCGATATGTCGAGTTTACTCCCTATCAGTGATAGAGAACGTATGTCGAGTTTACTCCCTATCAGTGA
TAGAGAACGATGTCGAGTTTACTCCCTATCAGTGATAGAGAACGTATGTCGAGTTTACTCCCTATCAGTG
ATAGAGAACGTATGTCGAGTTTACTCCCTATCAGTGATAGAGAACGTATGTCGAGTTTATCCCTATCAGT
GATAGAGAACGTATGTCGAGTTTACTCCCTATCAGTGATAGAGAACGTATGTCGAGGTAGGCGTGTACGG
TGGGAGGCCTATATAAGCAGAGCTCGTTTAGTGAACCGTCAGATCGCCTGGAGAATTGGCTAGAACTAGT
GGATCCCCCGGGCTGCAGGGAATACAAGCTACTTGTTCTTTTTGCAGGATCCCTGCAGGCCACCATGGAC
TACAAAGACCATGACGGTGATTATAAAGATCATGACATCGATTACAAGGATGACGATGACAAGCCCCCCA
AGAGGATGAGGAGGGAGCCAAAAAAGAAGAGAAAGGTAGTGAGCAAGGGCGAGGAGCTGTTCACCGGGGT
GGTGCCCATCCTGGTCGAGCTGGACGGCGACGTAAACGGCCACAAGTTCAGCGTGTCCGGCGAGGGCGAG
GGCGATGCCACCTACGGCAAGCTGACCCTGAAGTTCATCTGCACCACCGGCAAGCTGCCCGTGCCCTGGC
CCACCCTCGTGACCACCCTGACCTACGGCGTGCAGTGCTTCAGCCGCTACCCCGACCACATGAAGCAGCA
CGACTTCTTCAAGTCCGCCATGCCCGAAGGCTACGTCCAGGAGCGCACCATCTTCTTCAAGGACGACGGC
AACTACAAGACCCGCGCCGAGGTGAAGTTCGAGGGCGACACCCTGGTGAACCGCATCGAGCTGAAGGGCA
TCGACTTCAAGGAGGACGGCAACATCCTGGGGCACAAGCTGGAGTACAACTACAACAGCCACAACGTCTA
TATCATGGCCGACAAGCAGAAGAACGGCATCAAGGTGAACTTCAAGATCCGCCACAACATCGAGGACGGC
AGCGTGCAGCTCGCCGACCACTACCAGCAGAACACCCCCATCGGCGACGGCCCCGTGCTGCTGCCCGACA
ACCACTACCTGAGCACCCAGTCCGCCCTGAGCAAAGACCCCAACGAGAAGCGCGATCACATGGTCCTGCT
GGAGTTCGTGACCGCCGCCGGGATCACTCTCGGCATGGACGAGCTGTACAAGTAAAGCGGCCGCGTCGAC
CAAGGCCTCTCGAGCCTCTAGAACCGATATCAAGCTTATCGATACCGTCGACCTCGACCATAGTGACTGG
ATATGTTGTGTTTTACAGTATTATGTAGTCTGTTTTTTATGCAAAATCTAATTTAATATATTGATATTTA
TATCATTTTACGTTTCTCGTTCAGCTTTCTTGTACAAAGTGGTTTAGTAATGAACCGGTCCACCACCACC
ACCACCACTAAGGATCCGGGGTTGGGGTTGCGCCTTTTCCAAGGCAGCCCTGGGTTTGCGCAGGGACGCG
GCTGCTCTGGGCGTGGTTCCGGGAAACGCAGCGGCGCCGACCCTGGGTCTCGCACATTCTTCACGTCCGT
TCGCAGCGTCACCCGGATCTTCGCCGCTACCCTTGTGGGCCCCCCGGCGACGCTTCCTGCTCCGCCCCTA
AGTCGGGAAGGTTCCTTGCGGTTCGCGGCGTGCCGGACGTGACAAACGGAAGCCGCACGTCTCACTAGTA
CCCTCGCAGACGGACAGCGCCAGGGAGCAATGGCAGCGCGCCGACCGCGATGGGCTGTGGCCAATAGCGG
CTGCTCAGCAGGGCGCGCCGAGAGCAGCGGCCGGGAAGGGGCGGTGCGGGAGGCGGGGTGTGGGGCGGTA
GTGTGGGCCCTGTTCCTGCCCGCGCGGTGTTCCGCATTCTGCAAGCCTCCGGAGCGCACGTCGGCAGTCG
GCTCCCTCGTTGACCGAATCACCGACCTCTCTCCCCAGCAATTCACCATGACCGAGTACAAGCCCACGGT
GCGCCTCGCCACCCGCGACGACGTCCCCAGGGCCGTACGCACCCTCGCCGCCGCGTTCGCCGACTACCCC
GCCACGCGCCACACCGTCGATCCGGACCGCCACATCGAGCGGGTCACCGAGCTGCAAGAACTCTTCCTCA
CGCGCGTCGGGCTCGACATCGGCAAGGTGTGGGTCGCGGACGACGGCGCCGCGGTGGCGGTCTGGACCAC
GCCGGAGAGCGTCGAAGCGGGGGCGGTGTTCGCCGAGATCGGCCCGCGCATGGCCGAGTTGAGCGGTTCC
CGGCTGGCCGCGCAGCAACAGATGGAAGGCCTCCTGGCGCCGCACCGGCCCAAGGAGCCCGCGTGGTTCC
TGGCCACCGTCGGCGTCTCGCCCGACCACCAGGGCAAGGGTCTGGGCAGCGCCGTCGTGCTCCCCGGAGT
GGAGGCGGCCGAGCGCGCCGGGGTGCCCGCCTTCCTGGAGACCTCCGCGCCCCGCAACCTCCCCTTCTAC
GAGCGGCTCGGCTTCACCGTCACCGCCGACGTCGAGGTGCCCGAAGGACCGCGCACCTGGTGCATGACCC
GCAAGCCCGGTGCCGAAGGTAGAGGTTCTCTCCTCACTTGTGGTGATGTTGAAGAAAACCCTGGTCCAAT
GTCTAGACTGGACAAGAGCAAAGTCATAAACGGAGCTCTGGAATTACTCAATGGTGTCGGTATCGAAGGC
CTGACGACAAGGAAACTCGCTCAAAAGCTGGGAGTTGAGCAGCCTACCCTGTACTGGCACGTGAAGAACA
AGCGGGCCCTGCTCGATGCCCTGCCAATCGAGATGCTGGACAGGCATCATACCCACTTCTGCCCCCTGGA
AGGCGAGTCATGGCAAGACTTTCTGCGGAACAACGCCAAGTCATACCGCTGTGCTCTCCTCTCACATCGC
GACGGGGCTAAAGTGCATCTCGGCACCCGCCCAACAGAGAAACAGTACGAAACCCTGGAAAATCAGCTCG
CGTTCCTGTGTCAGCAAGGCTTCTCCCTGGAGAACGCACTGTACGCTCTGTCCGCCGTGGGCCACTTTAC
ACTGGGCTGCGTATTGGAGGAACAGGAGCATCAAGTAGCAAAAGAGGAAAGAGAGACACCTACCACCGAT
TCTATGCCCCCACTTCTGAGACAAGCAATTGAGCTGTTCGACCGGCAGGGAGCCGAACCTGCCTTCCTTT
TCGGCCTGGAACTAATCATATGTGGCCTGGAGAAACAGCTAAAGTGCGAAAGCGGCGGGCCGACCGACGC
CCTTGACGATTTTGACTTAGACATGCTCCCAGCCGATGCCCTTGACGACTTTGACCTTGATATGCTGCCT
GCTGACGCTCTTGACGATTTTGACCTTGACATGCTCCCCGGGTAACTAAGTAAGGATCGATCCAAGATAT
CGTATTCTTAACTATGTTGCTCCTTTTACGCTATGTGGATACGCTGCTTTAATGCCTTTGTATCATGCTA
TTGCTTCCCGTATGGCTTTCATTTTCTCCTCCTTGTATAAATCCTGGTTGCTGTCTCTTTATGAGGAGTT
GTGGCCCGTTGTCAGGCAACGTGGCGTGGTGTGCACTGTGTTTGCTGACGCAACCCCCACTGGTTGGGGC
ATTGCCACCACCTGTCAGCTCCTTTCCGGGACTTTCGCTTTCCCCCTCCCTATTGCCACGGCGGAACTCA
TCGCCGCCTGCCTTGCCCGCTGCTGGACAGGGGCTCGGCTGTTGGGCACTGACAATTCCGTGGTGTTGTC
GGGGAAGCTGACGTCCTTTCCATGGCTGCTCGCCTGTGTTGCCACCTGGATTCTGCGCGGGACGTCCTTC
TGCTACGTCCCTTCGGCCCTCAATCCAGCGGACCTTCCTTCCCGCGGCCTGCTGCCGGCTCTGCGGCCTC
TTCCGCGTCTTCGCCTTCGCCCTCAGACGAGTCGGATCTCCCTTTGGGCCGCCTCCCCGCCTGTTTCGCC
TCGGCGTCCGGACTAGAGGTACCTTTAAGACCAATGACTTACAAGGCAGCTGTAGATCTTAGCCACTTTT
TAAAAGAAAAGGGGGGACTGGAAGGGCTAATTCACTCCCAACGAAGACAAGATCTGCTTTTTGCTTGTAC
TGGGTCTCTCTGGTTAGACCAGATCTGAGCCTGGGAGCTCTCTGGCTAACTAGGGAACCCACTGCTTAAG
CCTCAATAAAGCTTGCCTTGAGTGCTTCAAGTAGTGTGTGCCCGTCTGTTGTGTGACTCTGGTAACTAGA
GATCCCTCAGACCCTTTTAGTCAGTGTGGAAAATCTCTAGCAGTAGTAGTTCATGTCATCTTATTATTCA
GTATTTATAACTTGCAAAGAAATGAATATCAGAGAGTGAGAGGAACTTGTTTATTGCAGCTTATAATGGT
TACAAATAAAGCAATAGCATCACAAATTTCACAAATAAAGCATTTTTTTCACTGCATTCTAGTTGTGGTT
TGTCCAAACTCATCAATGTATCTTATCATGTCTGGCTCTAGCTATCCCGCCCCTAACTCCGCCCATCCCG
CCCCTAACTCCGCCCAGTTCCGCCCATTCTCCGCCCCATGGCTGACTAATTTTTTTTATTTATGCAGAGG
CCGAGGCCGCCTCGGCCTCTGAGCTATTCCAGAAGTAGTGAGGAGGCTTTTTTGGAGGCCTTTCAAATAT
GTATCCGCTCATGAGACAATAACCCTGATAAATGCTTCAATAATATTGAAAAAGGAAGAGTATGAGTATT
CAACATTTCCGTGTCGCCCTTATTCCCTTTTTTGCGGCATTTTGCCTTCCTGTTTTTGCTCACCCAGAAA
CGCTGGTGAAAGTAAAAGATGCTGAAGATCAGTTGGGTGCACGAGTGGGTTACATCGAACTGGATCTCAA
CAGCGGTAAGATCCTTGAGAGTTTTCGCCCCGAAGAACGTTTTCCAATGATGAGCACTTTTAAAGTTCTG
CTATGTGGCGCGGTATTATCCCGTATTGACGCCGGGCAAGAGCAACTCGGTCGCCGCATACACTATTCTC
AGAATGACTTGGTTGAGTACTCACCAGTCACAGAAAAGCATCTTACGGATGGCATGACAGTAAGAGAATT
ATGCAGTGCTGCCATAACCATGAGTGATAACACTGCGGCCAACTTACTTCTGACAACGATCGGAGGACCG
AAGGAGCTAACCGCTTTTTTGCACAACATGGGGGATCATGTAACTCGCCTTGATCGTTGGGAACCGGAGC
TGAATGAAGCCATACCAAACGACGAGCGTGACACCACGATGCCTGTAGCAATGGCAACAACGTTGCGCAA
ACTATTAACTGGCGAACTACTTACTCTAGCTTCCCGGCAACAATTAATAGACTGGATGGAGGCGGATAAA
GTTGCAGGACCACTTCTGCGCTCGGCCCTTCCGGCTGGCTGGTTTATTGCTGATAAATCTGGAGCCGGTG
AGCGTGGGTCTCGCGGTATCATTGCAGCACTGGGGCCAGATGGTAAGCCCTCCCGTATCGTAGTTATCTA
CACGACGGGGAGTCAGGCAACTATGGATGAACGAAATAGACAGATCGCTGAGATAGGTGCCTCACTGATT
AAGCATTGGTAACTGTCAGACCAAGTTTACTCATATATACTTTAGATTGATTTAAAACTTCATTTTTAAT
TTAAAAGGATCTAGGTGAAGATCCTTTTTGATAATCTCATGACCAAAATCCCTTAACGTGAGTTTTCGTT
CCACTGAGCGTCAGACCCCGTAGAAAAGATCAAAGGATCTTCTTGAGATCCTTTTTTTCTGCGC
